Addgene plasmid #167244: pJBL7079
Purpose: cell-free lac sensor with GFP output
Depositing lab: Julius Lucks. Depositing organization: Northwestern University. Publication: At-Home, Cell-Free Synthetic Biology Education Modules for Transcriptional Regulation and Environmental Water Quality Monitoring. Jung JK, Rasor BJ, Rybnicky GA, Silverman AD, Standeven J, Kuhn R, Granito T, Ekas HM, Wang BM, Karim AS, Lucks JB, Jewett MC. ACS Synth Biol. 2023 Oct 20;12(10):2909-2921. doi: 10.1021/acssynbio.3c00223. Epub 2023 Sep 12. PubMed 37699423.
Backbone
  Vector backbone: pJL1
  Vector type: Synthetic Biology
Growth in bacteria
  Bacterial resistance: Kanamycin, 50 μg/mL
  Growth temperature: 37°C
  Growth strain: DH5alpha
  Copy number: High Copy
Gene/Insert
  Gene/Insert name: pLac-sfGFP
  Species: Other
  Cloning method: Gibson Cloning
Terms and licenses: Academic/Nonprofit Terms; Industry Terms: Not Available to Industry
How to cite: pJBL7079 was a gift from Julius Lucks (Addgene plasmid # 167244 ; http://n2t.net/addgene:167244 ; RRID:Addgene_167244)
