[The description below was written by a language model from this plasmid's Addgene catalogue record and pLannotate feature annotations shown in this document.]
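Description:
pJBL7079 is a small (about 2.6 kb) synthetic biology plasmid built on the pJL1 backbone, a compact vector commonly used as a template for cell-free gene expression reactions. It is propagated in E. coli through a high-copy ColE1/pUC-type origin of replication and selected with kanamycin via an aminoglycoside phosphotransferase (KanR) gene, which sits on the opposite strand from the reporter cassette.

The payload, recorded as pLac-sfGFP and assembled by Gibson cloning, is a lactose/IPTG-responsive reporter. A lac UV5 promoter, a variant of the E. coli lac promoter carrying an "up" mutation, is followed immediately by a lac operator, so transcription by the bacterial RNA polymerase is blocked when LacI repressor is bound and is relieved by lactose or IPTG. No lacI gene is annotated on the plasmid, so the repressor would have to be supplied from another source, such as the extract or a separate component; the record does not say which. Downstream, the strong ribosome binding site from phage T7 gene 10 drives translation of superfolder GFP, a rapidly maturing green fluorescent protein. A partial Strep-Tag II match directly follows the sfGFP coding sequence, along with a short fragment annotated as a T7 gene 10B-derived solubility tag, which may simply reflect backbone-derived sequence ahead of the T7 terminator that closes the cassette.

The stated purpose is a cell-free lac sensor with GFP output. It was deposited in connection with at-home, cell-free educational modules that teach transcriptional regulation, where inducer-dependent fluorescence gives a visible readout of lac repression and derepression.
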