Features (pLannotate 1.2.2; 9 found; start..end, strand, type, name):
    341..371     +  promoter       lac UV5 promoter: E. coli lac promoter with an "up" mutation
    379..395     +  protein_bind   lac operator: The lac repressor binds to the lac operator to inhibit transcription in E. coli. This inhibition can be relieved by adding lactose or isopropyl-β-D-thiogalactopyranoside (IPTG). lac repressor encoded by lacI
    446..468     +  RBS            RBS: efficient ribosome binding site from bacteriophage T7 gene 10 (Olins and Rangwala, 1989)
    476..1171    +  CDS            Superfolder GFP: Superfolder GFP is a basic (constitutively fluorescent) green fluorescent protein published in 2005, derived from Aequorea victoria. It is reported to be a very rapidly-maturing weak dimer.
   1172..1194    +  CDS            Strep-Tag II (fragment): peptide that binds Strep-Tactin®, an engineered form of streptavidin
   1207..1256    +  CDS            SET1 (fragment): solubility-enhancement tag derived from T7 phage gene 10B
   1264..1311    +  terminator     T7 terminator: transcription terminator for bacteriophage T7 RNA polymerase
   1329..2144    -  CDS            KanR: aminoglycoside phosphotransferase; aph(3')-Ia; confers resistance to kanamycin in bacteria or G418 (Geneticin®) in eukaryotes
   2266..291     +  rep_origin     ori (across the origin): high-copy-number ColE1/pMB1/pBR322/pUC origin of replication
>Addgene plasmid #167244 | pJBL7079 | addgene full sequence | sequence record 341118 | Addgene NGS Result
AAGGCGCAGCGGTCGGGCTGAACGGGGGGTTCGTGCACACAGCCCAGCTTGGAGCGAACGACCTACACCG
AACTGAGATACCTACAGCGTGAGCTATGAGAAAGCGCCACGCTTCCCGAAGGGAGAAAGGCGGACAGGTA
TCCGGTAAGCGGCAGGGTCGGAACAGGAGAGCGCACGAGGGAGCTTCCAGGGGGAAACGCCTGGTATCTT
TATAGTCCTGTCGGGTTTCGCCACCTCTGACTTGAGCGTCGATTTTTGTGATGCTCGTCAGGGGGGCGGA
GCCTATGGAAAAACGCCAGCAACGCGATCCCGCGAAATTCACTCATTAGGCACCCCAGGCTTTACACTTT
ATGCTTCCGGCTCGTATAATGTGTGGAATTGTGAGCGGATAACAATTTCACACAGGAAACAGCTGAGACC
ACAACGGTTTCCCTCTAGAAATAATTTTGTTTAACTTTAAGAAGGAGATATACATATGAGCAAAGGTGAA
GAACTGTTTACCGGCGTTGTGCCGATTCTGGTGGAACTGGATGGCGATGTGAACGGTCACAAATTCAGCG
TGCGTGGTGAAGGTGAAGGCGATGCCACGATTGGCAAACTGACGCTGAAATTTATCTGCACCACCGGCAA
ACTGCCGGTGCCGTGGCCGACGCTGGTGACCACCCTGACCTATGGCGTTCAGTGTTTTAGTCGCTATCCG
GATCACATGAAACGTCACGATTTCTTTAAATCTGCAATGCCGGAAGGCTATGTGCAGGAACGTACGATTA
GCTTTAAAGATGATGGCAAATATAAAACGCGCGCCGTTGTGAAATTTGAAGGCGATACCCTGGTGAACCG
CATTGAACTGAAAGGCACGGATTTTAAAGAAGATGGCAATATCCTGGGCCATAAACTGGAATACAACTTT
AATAGCCATAATGTTTATATTACGGCGGATAAACAGAAAAATGGCATCAAAGCGAATTTTACCGTTCGCC
ATAACGTTGAAGATGGCAGTGTGCAGCTGGCAGATCATTATCAGCAGAATACCCCGATTGGTGATGGTCC
GGTGCTGCTGCCGGATAATCATTATCTGAGCACGCAGACCGTTCTGTCTAAAGATCCGAACGAAAAAGGC
ACGCGGGACCACATGGTTCTGCACGAATATGTGAATGCGGCAGGTATTACGTGGAGCCATCCGCAGTTCG
AAAAATAAGTCGACCGGCTGCTAACAAAGCCCGAAAGGAAGCTGAGTTGGCTGCTGCCACCGCTGAGCAA
TAACTAGCATAACCCCTTGGGGCCTCTAAACGGGTCTTGAGGGGTTTTTTGCTGAAAGCCAATTCTGATT
AGAAAAACTCATCGAGCATCAAATGAAACTGCAATTTATTCATATCAGGATTATCAATACCATATTTTTG
AAAAAGCCGTTTCTGTAATGAAGGAGAAAACTCACCGAGGCAGTTCCATAGGATGGCAAGATCCTGGTAT
CGGTCTGCGATTCCGACTCGTCCAACATCAATACAACCTATTAATTTCCCCTCGTCAAAAATAAGGTTAT
CAAGTGAGAAATCACCATGAGTGACGACTGAATCCGGTGAGAATGGCAAAAGCTTATGCATTTCTTTCCA
GACTTGTTCAACAGGCCAGCCATTACGCTCGTCATCAAAATCACTCGCATCAACCAAACCGTTATTCATT
CGTGATTGCGCCTGAGCGAGACGAAATACGCGATCGCTGTTAAAAGGACAATTACAAACAGGAATCGAAT
GCAACCGGCGCAGGAACACTGCCAGCGCATCAACAATATTTTCACCTGAATCAGGATATTCTTCTAATAC
CTGGAATGCTGTTTTCCCGGGGATCGCAGTGGTGAGTAACCATGCATCATCAGGAGTACGGATAAAATGC
TTGATGGTCGGAAGAGGCATAAATTCCGTCAGCCAGTTTAGTCTGACCATCTCATCTGTAACATCATTGG
CAACGCTACCTTTGCCATGTTTCAGAAACAACTCTGGCGCATCGGGCTTCCCATACAATCGATAGATTGT
CGCACCTGATTGCCCGACATTATCGCGAGCCCATTTATACCCATATAAATCAGCATCCATGTTGGAATTT
AATCGCGGCTTCGAGCAAGACGTTTCCCGTTGAATATGGCTCATAACACCCCTTGTATTACTGTTTATGT
AAGCAGACAGTTTTATTGTTCATGATGATATATTTTTATCTTGTGCAATGTAACATCAGAGATTTTGAGA
CACAACGTGAGATCAAAGGATCTTCTTGAGATCCTTTTTTTCTGCGCGTAATCTGCTGCTTGCAAACAAA
AAAACCACCGCTACCAGCGGTGGTTTGTTTGCCGGATCAAGAGCTACCAACTCTTTTTCCGAAGGTAACT
GGCTTCAGCAGAGCGCAGATACCAAATACTGTTCTTCTAGTGTAGCCGTAGTTAGGCCACCACTTCAAGA
ACTCTGTAGCACCGCCTACATACCTCGCTCTGCTAATCCTGTTACCAGTGGCTGCTGCCAGTGGCGATAA
GTCGTGTCTTACCGGGTTGGACTCAAGACGATAGTTACCGGAT
